>Addgene plasmid #123813 | MTK4_004 | addgene full sequence | sequence record 249755 | Addgene NGS Result
AAGACGATAGTTACCGGATAAGGCGCAGCGGTCGGGCTGAACGGGGGGTTCGTGCACACAGCCCAGCTTG
GAGCGAACGACCTACACCGAACTGAGATACCTACAGCGTGAGCTATGAGAAAGCGCCACGCTTCCCGAAG
GGAGAAAGGCGGACAGGTATCCGGTAAGCGGCAGGGTCGGAACAGGAGAGCGCACGAGGGAGCTTCCAGG
GGGAAACGCCTGGTATCTTTATAGTCCTGTCGGGTTTCGCCACCTCTGACTTGAGCGTCGATTTTTGTGA
TGCTCGTCAGGGGGGCGGAGCCTATGGAAAAACGCCAGCAACGCGGCCTTTTTACGGTTCCTGGCCTTTT
GCTGGCCTTTTGCTCACATGTTCTTTCCTGCGTTATCCCCTGATTCTGTGGATAACCGTAGTCGGTCTCA
ATCCTAAACTAGAGATCTATGTGAGGATCCTAACTCGAGATCGAGCTGTGAGACCAGACCAATAAAAAAC
GCCCGGCGGCAACCGAGCGTTCTGAACAAATCCAGATGGAGTTCTGAGGTCATTACTGGATCTATCAACA
GGAGTCCAAGCGAGCTCGATATCAAATTACGCCCCGCCCTGCCACTCATCGCAGTACTGTTGTAATTCAT
TAAGCATTCTGCCGACATGGAAGCCATCACAAACGGCATGATGAACCTGAATCGCCAGCGGCATCAGCAC
CTTGTCGCCTTGCGTATAATATTTGCCCATGGTGAAAACGGGGGCGAAGAAGTTGTCCATATTGGCCACG
TTTAAATCAAAACTGGTGAAACTCACCCAGGGATTGGCTGAAACGAAAAACATATTCTCAATAAACCCTT
TAGGGAAATAGGCCAGGTTTTCACCGTAACACGCCACATCTTGCGAATATATGTGTAGAAACTGCCGGAA
ATCGTCGTGGTATTCACTCCAGAGCGATGAAAACGTTTCAGTTTGCTCATGGAAAACGGTGTAACAAGGG
TGAACACTATCCCATATCACCAGCTCACCGTCTTTCATTGCCATACGAAATTCCGGATGAGCATTCATCA
GGCGGGCAAGAATGTGAATAAAGGCCGGATAAAACTTGTGCTTATTTTTCTTTACGGTCTTTAAAAAGGC
CGTAATATCCAGCTGAACGGTCTGGTTATAGGTACATTGAGCAACTGACTGAAATGCCTCAAAATGTTCT
TTACGATGCCATTGGGATATATCAACGGTGGTATATCCAGTGATTTTTTTCTCCATTTTAGCTTCCTTAG
CTCCTGAAAATCTCGATAACTCAAAAAATACGCCCGGTAGTGATCTTATTTCATTATGGTGAAAGTTGGA
ACCTCTTACGTGCCCGATCAATCATGACCAAAATCCCTTAACGTGAGTTTTCGTTCCACTGAGCGTCAGA
CCCCGTAGAAAAGATCAAAGGATCTTCTTGAGATCCTTTTTTTCTGCGCGTAATCTGCTGCTTGCAAACA
AAAAAACCACCGCTACCAGCGGTGGTTTGTTTGCCGGATCAAGAGCTACCAACTCTTTTTCCGAAGGTAA
CTGGCTTCAGCAGAGCGCAGATACCAAATACTGTTCTTCTAGTGTAGCCGTAGTTAGGCCACCACTTCAA
GAACTCTGTAGCACCGCCTACATACCTCGCTCTGCTAATCCTGTTACCAGTGGCTGCTGCCAGTGGCGAT
AAGTCGTGTCTTACCGGGTTGGACTC
Features (pLannotate 1.2.2; 4 found; start..end, strand, type, name):
    482..516     -  terminator     lambda t0 terminator: minimal transcription terminator from phage lambda (Scholtissek and Grosse, 1987)
    590..1246    -  CDS            cat: CAT_ECOLX - Experimental evidence at protein level: Swiss-Prot protein existence level 1. This enzyme is an effector of chloramphenicol resistance in bacteria. From Escherichia coli. This protein is used as a marker in many commonly used cloning vectors, such as pACYC184.
   1247..1344    -  promoter       cat promoter: promoter of the E. coli cat gene encoding chloramphenicol acetyltransferase
   1428..310     +  rep_origin     ori (across the origin): high-copy-number ColE1/pMB1/pBR322/pUC origin of replication
