[The description below was written by a language model from this plasmid's Addgene catalogue record and pLannotate feature annotations shown in this document.]
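Description:
MTK4_004 is a small (about 1.7 kb) part plasmid from the Mammalian Toolkit (MTK), a modular hierarchical cloning system for building genetic circuits for mammalian cells. It is built on the MTK0_027 part-entry backbone and is catalogued as a mammalian expression vector. The plasmid carries no mammalian expression cassette of its own, however, and serves as a bacterial storage and donor vector for a single toolkit part. The annotated features are all backbone elements. They comprise a high-copy ColE1/pUC-type origin of replication that spans the sequence numbering origin, and a chloramphenicol acetyltransferase (cat) gene driven by its native cat promoter and followed by the phage lambda t0 terminator. The cat gene gives chloramphenicol selection in E. coli.

The payload is a synthetic spacer sequence formatted as a Type 4 part. In the MTK scheme, the Type 4 position is normally occupied by polyadenylation signals, so this spacer fills that slot when a functional polyA element is not wanted there, allowing a transcriptional unit to be assembled with all part positions occupied. The spacer was inserted using BsmBI sites, which were destroyed during cloning, consistent with Golden Gate-style domestication of parts into an entry vector. The feature table does not annotate the spacer itself, presumably because it is short and non-functional. It therefore lies within the unannotated region between the origin and the resistance cassette. The record does not give its length or composition, and it does not describe the flanking sites used for downstream assembly.
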