Addgene plasmid #123813: MTK4_004
Purpose: Encodes spacer sequence as a Type 4 part to be used in the MTK system
Depositing lab: Hana El-Samad. Depositing organization: University of California, San Francisco (UCSF). Publication: A Toolkit for Rapid Modular Construction of Biological Circuits in Mammalian Cells. Fonseca JP, Bonny AR, Kumar GR, Ng AH, Town J, Wu QC, Aslankoohi E, Chen SY, Dods G, Harrigan P, Osimiri LC, Kistler AL, El-Samad H. ACS Synth Biol. 2019 Nov 15;8(11):2593-2606. doi: 10.1021/acssynbio.9b00322. Epub 2019 Nov 5. PubMed 31686495.
Backbone
  Vector backbone: MTK0_027
  Vector type: Mammalian Expression
Growth in bacteria
  Bacterial resistance: Chloramphenicol, 25 μg/mL
  Growth temperature: 37°C
  Growth strain: DH5alpha
  Copy number: Unknown
Gene/Insert
  Gene/Insert name: Spacer
  Species: Synthetic
  Cloning method: Restriction Enzyme; 5′ cloning site BsmBI (destroyed during cloning); 3′ cloning site BsmBI (destroyed during cloning)
Terms and licenses: Academic/Nonprofit Terms; Industry Terms: Not Available to Industry
Depositor comments: Type 4 parts are polyadenylation signals in the MTK Please visit https://www.biorxiv.org/content/10.1101/506188v2 for BioRxiv preprint
How to cite: MTK4_004 was a gift from Hana El-Samad (Addgene plasmid # 123813 ; http://n2t.net/addgene:123813 ; RRID:Addgene_123813)
